Addgene plasmid #112848: EasyFusion eGFP
Purpose: General donor vector with EGFP coding sequence flanking by restriction sites for generating knock-in donor
Depositing lab: Janet Rossant. Publication: Efficient generation of targeted large insertions by microinjection into two-cell-stage mouse embryos. Gu B, Posfai E, Rossant J. Nat Biotechnol. 2018 Jun 11. pii: nbt.4166. doi: 10.1038/nbt.4166. PubMed 29889212.
Backbone
  Vector backbone: pBluescript SK (-)
  Total vector size (bp): 3984
  Vector type: Unspecified ; general donor
Growth in bacteria
  Bacterial resistance: Ampicillin, 100 μg/mL
  Growth temperature: 37°C
  Growth strain: DH5alpha
  Copy number: High Copy
Gene/Insert
  Gene/Insert name: EGFP
  Promoter: No
  Cloning method: Gibson Cloning
  Sequencing primers: 5′ CACACAGGAAACAGCTATGAC; 3′ CGCAACTGTTGGGAAGGGC
Terms and licenses: Academic/Nonprofit Terms; Industry Terms: Not Available to Industry
How to cite: EasyFusion eGFP was a gift from Janet Rossant (Addgene plasmid # 112848 ; http://n2t.net/addgene:112848 ; RRID:Addgene_112848)
