[The description below was written by a language model from this plasmid's Addgene catalogue record and pLannotate feature annotations shown in this document.]
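Description:
EasyFusion eGFP is a general-purpose donor-building plasmid based on the pBluescript SK(-) cloning vector, intended as a starting point for assembling knock-in targeting donors rather than for expression in its own right. It is maintained in E. coli at high copy through the pUC-type ColE1 origin and selected with ampicillin via the β-lactamase gene and its native promoter. The backbone also retains an f1 phage origin, which permits single-stranded DNA production with helper phage, and the usual pBluescript remnants: the CAP site, lac promoter and operator, a lacI fragment and a lacZα fragment interrupted by the cloning region.

The payload is the EGFP coding sequence, inserted by Gibson assembly into the middle of the pBluescript multiple cloning site, so that fragments of the polylinker remain on both sides. No eukaryotic promoter drives EGFP, and the feature table shows no polyadenylation signal either. This fits the design, in which the reporter is meant to be expressed from an endogenous locus after in-frame integration. The flanking restriction sites allow users to add 5′ and 3′ homology arms for a gene of interest, producing a donor that fuses EGFP to the target protein or places it under the target's regulation. T3 and T7 phage promoters flank the cloning region and are inherited from the backbone.

According to the associated publication, such donors were used for targeted large insertions by microinjection into two-cell-stage mouse embryos. The catalogue lists a total size of 3,984 bp, whereas the annotated sequencing record is 3,672 nt; the record does not explain this discrepancy.
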