Features (pLannotate 1.2.2; 14 found; start..end, strand, type, name):
     15..603     +  rep_origin     ori: high-copy-number ColE1/pMB1/pBR322/pUC origin of replication
    786..878     +  CDS            lacI (fragment): lac repressor; lacI; The lac repressor binds to the lac operator to inhibit transcription in E. coli. This inhibition can be relieved by adding lactose or isopropyl-β-D-thiogalactopyranoside (IPTG).
    891..912     +  protein_bind   CAP binding site: CAP binding activates transcription in the presence of cAMP. E. coli catabolite activator protein
    927..957     +  promoter       lac promoter: promoter for the E. coli lac operon
    965..981     +  protein_bind   lac operator: The lac repressor binds to the lac operator to inhibit transcription in E. coli. This inhibition can be relieved by adding lactose or isopropyl-β-D-thiogalactopyranoside (IPTG). lac repressor encoded by lacI
   1026..1044    +  promoter       T3 promoter: promoter for bacteriophage T3 RNA polymerase
   1057..1110    -  misc_feature   MCS (fragment): pBluescript multiple cloning site
   1111..1827    +  CDS            EGFP: EGFP is a basic (constitutively fluorescent) green fluorescent protein published in 1996, derived from Aequorea victoria. It is reported to be a rapidly-maturing weak dimer with moderate acid sensitivity.
   1826..1875    -  misc_feature   MCS (fragment): pBluescript multiple cloning site
   1884..1902    -  promoter       T7 promoter: promoter for bacteriophage T7 RNA polymerase
   1910..2065    +  CDS            lacZα (fragment): LacZα fragment of β-galactosidase; lacZ fragment
   2096..2524    -  rep_origin     f1 ori (sequence partly withheld): f1 bacteriophage origin of replication; arrow indicates direction of (+) strand synthesis
   2551..2655    +  promoter       AmpR promoter: bla
   2656..3516    +  CDS            AmpR: β-lactamase; bla; confers resistance to ampicillin, carbenicillin, and related antibiotics
>Addgene plasmid #112848 | EasyFusion eGFP | addgene full sequence | sequence record 217026 | Addgene NGS Result
ATCAAAGGATCTTCTTGAGATCCTTTTTTTCTGCGCGTAATCTGCTGCTTGCAAACAAAAAAACCACCGC
TACCAGCGGTGGTTTGTTTGCCGGATCAAGAGCTACCAACTCTTTTTCCGAAGGTAACTGGCTTCAGCAG
AGCGCAGATACCAAATACTGTTCTTCTAGTGTAGCCGTAGTTAGGCCACCACTTCAAGAACTCTGTAGCA
CCGCCTACATACCTCGCTCTGCTAATCCTGTTACCAGTGGCTGCTGCCAGTGGCGATAAGTCGTGTCTTA
CCGGGTTGGACTCAAGACGATAGTTACCGGATAAGGCGCAGCGGTCGGGCTGAACGGGGGGTTCGTGCAC
ACAGCCCAGCTTGGAGCGAACGACCTACACCGAACTGAGATACCTACAGCGTGAGCTATGAGAAAGCGCC
ACGCTTCCCGAAGGGAGAAAGGCGGACAGGTATCCGGTAAGCGGCAGGGTCGGAACAGGAGAGCGCACGA
GGGAGCTTCCAGGGGGAAACGCCTGGTATCTTTATAGTCCTGTCGGGTTTCGCCACCTCTGACTTGAGCG
TCGATTTTTGTGATGCTCGTCAGGGGGGCGGAGCCTATGGAAAAACGCCAGCAACGCGGCCTTTTTACGG
TTCCTGGCCTTTTGCTGGCCTTTTGCTCACATGTTCTTTCCTGCGTTATCCCCTGATTCTGTGGATAACC
GTATTACCGCCTTTGAGTGAGCTGATACCGCTCGCCGCAGCCGAACGACCGAGCGCAGCGAGTCAGTGAG
CGAGGAAGCGGAAGAGCGCCCAATACGCAAACCGCCTCTCCCCGCGCGTTGGCCGATTCATTAATGCAGC
TGGCACGACAGGTTTCCCGACTGGAAAGCGGGCAGTGAGCGCAACGCAATTAATGTGAGTTAGCTCACTC
ATTAGGCACCCCAGGCTTTACACTTTATGCTTCCGGCTCGTATGTTGTGTGGAATTGTGAGCGGATAACA
ATTTCACACAGGAAACAGCTATGACCATGATTACGCCAAGCGCGCAATTAACCCTCACTAAAGGGAACAA
AAGCTGGGTACCGGGCCCCCCCTCGAGGTCGACGGTATCGATAAGCTTGATATCGAATTCATGGTGAGCA
AGGGCGAGGAGCTGTTCACCGGGGTGGTGCCCATCCTGGTCGAGCTGGACGGCGACGTAAACGGCCACAA
GTTCAGCGTGTCCGGCGAGGGCGAGGGCGATGCCACCTACGGCAAGCTGACCCTGAAGTTCATCTGCACC
ACCGGCAAGCTGCCCGTGCCCTGGCCCACCCTCGTGACCACCCTGACCTACGGCGTGCAGTGCTTCAGCC
GCTACCCCGACCACATGAAGCAGCACGACTTCTTCAAGTCCGCCATGCCCGAAGGCTACGTCCAGGAGCG
CACCATCTTCTTCAAGGACGACGGCAACTACAAGACCCGCGCCGAGGTGAAGTTCGAGGGCGACACCCTG
GTGAACCGCATCGAGCTGAAGGGCATCGACTTCAAGGAGGACGGCAACATCCTGGGGCACAAGCTGGAGT
ACAACTACAACAGCCACAACGTCTATATCATGGCCGACAAGCAGAAGAACGGCATCAAGGTGAACTTCAA
GATCCGCCACAACATCGAGGACGGCAGCGTGCAGCTCGCCGACCACTACCAGCAGAACACCCCCATCGGC
GACGGCCCCGTGCTGCTGCCCGACAACCACTACCTGAGCACCCAGTCCGCCCTGAGCAAAGACCCCAACG
AGAAGCGCGATCACATGGTCCTGCTGGAGTTCGTGACCGCCGCCGGGATCACTCTCGGCATGGACGAGCT
GTACAAGCCCGGGGGATCCACTAGTTCTAGAGCGGCCGCCACCGCGGTGGAGCTCCAATTCGCCCTATAG
TGAGTCGTATTACGCGCGCTCACTGGCCGTCGTTTTACAACGTCGTGACTGGGAAAACCCTGGCGTTACC
CAACTTAATCGCCTTGCAGCACATCCCCCTTTCGCCAGCTGGCGTAATAGCGAAGAGGCCCGCACCGATC
GCCCTTCCCAACAGTTGCGCAGCCTGAATGGCGAATGGAAATTGTAAGCGTTAATATTTTGTTAAAATTC
GCGTTAAATTTTTGTTAAATCAGCTCATTTTTTAACCAATAGGCCGAAATCGGCAAAATCCCTTATAAAT
CAAAAGAATAGACCGAGATAGGGT
[37 nt withheld, positions 2195-2231]
AAAGAACGTGGACTCCAACGTCAAAGG
[49 nt withheld, positions 2259-2307]
T
[91 nt withheld, positions 2309-2399]
G
[124 nt withheld, positions 2401-2524]
CAGGTGGCACTTTTCGGGGAAATGTGCGCGGAACCCCTATTTGTTTATTTTTCTAAATACATTCAAATAT
GTATCCGCTCATGAGACAATAACCCTGATAAATGCTTCAATAATATTGAAAAAGGAAGAGTATGAGTATT
CAACATTTCCGTGTCGCCCTTATTCCCTTTTTTGCGGCATTTTGCCTTCCTGTTTTTGCTCACCCAGAAA
CGCTGGTGAAAGTAAAAGATGCTGAAGATCAGTTGGGTGCACGAGTGGGTTACATCGAACTGGATCTCAA
CAGCGGTAAGATCCTTGAGAGTTTTCGCCCCGAAGAACGTTTTCCAATGATGAGCACTTTTAAAGTTCTG
CTATGTGGCGCGGTATTATCCCGTATTGACGCCGGGCAAGAGCAACTCGGTCGCCGCATACACTATTCTC
AGAATGACTTGGTTGAGTACTCACCAGTCACAGAAAAGCATCTTACGGATGGCATGACAGTAAGAGAATT
ATGCAGTGCTGCCATAACCATGAGTGATAACACTGCGGCCAACTTACTTCTGACAACGATCGGAGGACCG
AAGGAGCTAACCGCTTTTTTGCACAACATGGGGGATCATGTAACTCGCCTTGATCGTTGGGAACCGGAGC
TGAATGAAGCCATACCAAACGACGAGCGTGACACCACGATGCCTGTAGCAATGGCAACAACGTTGCGCAA
ACTATTAACTGGCGAACTACTTACTCTAGCTTCCCGGCAACAATTAATAGACTGGATGGAGGCGGATAAA
GTTGCAGGACCACTTCTGCGCTCGGCCCTTCCGGCTGGCTGGTTTATTGCTGATAAATCTGGAGCCGGTG
AGCGTGGGTCTCGCGGTATCATTGCAGCACTGGGGCCAGATGGTAAGCCCTCCCGTATCGTAGTTATCTA
CACGACGGGGAGTCAGGCAACTATGGATGAACGAAATAGACAGATCGCTGAGATAGGTGCCTCACTGATT
AAGCATTGGTAACTGTCAGACCAAGTTTACTCATATATACTTTAGATTGATTTAAAACTTCATTTTTAAT
TTAAAAGGATCTAGGTGAAGATCCTTTTTGATAATCTCATGACCAAAATCCCTTAACGTGAGTTTTCGTT
CCACTGAGCGTCAGACCCCGTAGAAAAG
